Addgene plasmid #244024: pYPQ230-AtEXO1B-N
Purpose: Gateway entry plasmid (attL1& attR5) expressing AtEXO1B exonuclease fused to the N-terminus of LbCas12a, connected by a flexible XTEN linker, without promoter
Depositing lab: Yiping Qi. Depositing organization: University of Maryland, College Park. Publication: Increasing Cas12a- and Cas9-mediated deletion sizes with exonucleases. Wang X, Clem J, Malzahn A, Qi Y. Plant Physiol. 2025 Oct 31;199(3):kiaf507. doi: 10.1093/plphys/kiaf507. PubMed 41182408.
Backbone
  Vector backbone: pYPQ230
  Backbone manufacturer: Yiping Qi
  Total vector size (bp): 9254
  Vector type: CRISPR
Growth in bacteria
  Bacterial resistance: Spectinomycin, 50 μg/mL
  Growth temperature: 37°C
  Growth strain: DH5alpha
  Copy number: High Copy
Gene/Insert
  Gene/Insert name: Cas12a (alt name: LbCas12a)
  Species: A. thaliana (mustard weed); L. bacterium
  Insert size (bp): 2203
  Tag / fusion protein: AtEXO1B (N terminal on insert)
Terms and licenses: Academic/Nonprofit Terms; Industry Terms: Not Available to Industry
Depositor comments: The depositor confirms that discrepancies between the depositor's sequence and Addgene's sequences have no functional consequences.
How to cite: pYPQ230-AtEXO1B-N was a gift from Yiping Qi (Addgene plasmid # 244024 ; http://n2t.net/addgene:244024 ; RRID:Addgene_244024)
