[The description below was written by a language model from this plasmid's Addgene catalogue record and pLannotate feature annotations shown in this document.]
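Description:
pYPQ230-AtEXO1B-N is a Gateway entry plasmid of about 9.25 kb built on the pYPQ230 backbone and catalogued as a CRISPR vector. It is maintained in E. coli through a high-copy ColE1/pUC-type origin and selected with spectinomycin via the aadA (SmR) aminoglycoside adenylyltransferase gene. Small remnants of a class 1 integron Pc promoter and a gentamicin acetyltransferase gene sit just upstream of this marker. rrnB T1 and T2 terminators lie upstream of the cloning region and insulate it from read-through transcription. Short lacI and lacZα fragments and a T7 promoter just outside attR5 are backbone leftovers.

The payload lies between attL1 and attR5, the recombination sites used in multisite Gateway LR reactions to move the cassette into a destination vector alongside other entry modules. It encodes the Arabidopsis thaliana exonuclease AtEXO1B, annotated as a putative 5'→3' double-stranded DNA exonuclease, fused through a flexible XTEN linker to the N-terminus of LbCas12a. A NOS terminator and poly(A) signal follow the fusion. The feature table annotates only the EXO1 coding region. The stretch of roughly 3.9 kb between it and the NOS terminator is unannotated and presumably holds the linker and Cas12a sequence described in the catalogue entry. The listed insert size of about 2.2 kb matches the exonuclease portion rather than the whole fusion. The entry clone carries no promoter for the fusion, so one must come from another component during assembly.

According to the record, the construct comes from work on enlarging Cas12a- and Cas9-mediated deletions with exonucleases, and the associated publication and NOS terminator point to use in plant genome editing.
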