Features (pLannotate 1.2.2; 13 found; start..end, strand, type, name):
     96..119     +  promoter       Pc promoter (fragment): intI1 (promoter lies within the coding sequence); class 1 integron promoter
    295..351     +  CDS            GmR (fragment): gentamycin acetyltransferase; aacC1; confers resistance to gentamycin
    358..1149    +  CDS            SmR: aminoglycoside adenylyltransferase (Murphy, 1985); aadA; confers resistance to spectinomycin and streptomycin
   1242..1830    +  rep_origin     ori: high-copy-number ColE1/pMB1/pBR322/pUC origin of replication
   2013..2105    +  CDS            lacI (fragment): lac repressor; lacI; The lac repressor binds to the lac operator to inhibit transcription in E. coli. This inhibition can be relieved by adding lactose or isopropyl-β-D-thiogalactopyranoside (IPTG).
   2160..2187    -  terminator     rrnB T2 terminator: transcription terminator T2 from the E. coli rrnB gene
   2319..2362    +  terminator     rrnB T1 terminator: Escherichia coli rrnB; transcription terminator T1 from the E. coli rrnB gene
   2409..2445    -  CDS            lacZα (fragment): LacZα fragment of β-galactosidase; lacZ fragment
   2461..2560    +  protein_bind   attL1: mutant version of attL; recombination site for the Gateway® LR reaction LR Clonase™
   2586..4790    +  CDS            EXO1: EXO1_ARATH - Experimental evidence at transcript level: Swiss-Prot protein existence level 2. Putative 5'->3' double-stranded DNA exonuclease which may also contain a cryptic 3'->5' double-stranded DNA exonuclease activity. May be involved in DNA mismatch repair (MMR) (By similarity). From Arabidopsis thaliana (Mouse-ear cress).
   8706..8958    +  terminator     NOS terminator: nopaline synthase terminator and poly(A) signal
   9003..9126    +  protein_bind   attR5: mutant version of attR; recombination site for the Gateway® LR reaction LR Clonase™
   9144..9162    -  promoter       T7 promoter: promoter for bacteriophage T7 RNA polymerase
>Addgene plasmid #244024 | pYPQ230-AtEXO1B-N | addgene full sequence | sequence record 492743 | Addgene NGS Result
TGGACCAGCCAGGACAGAAATGCCTCGACTTCGCTGCTACCCAAGGTTGCCGGGTGACGCACACCGTGGA
AACGGATGAAGGCACGAACCCAGTGGACATAAGCCTGTTCGGTTCGTAAGCTGTAATGCAAGTAGCGTAT
GCGCTCACGCAACTGGTCCAGAACCTTGACCGAACGCAGCGGTGGTAACGGCGCAGTGGCGGTTTTCATG
GCTTGTTATGACTGTTTTTTTGGGGTACAGTCTATGCCTCGGGCATCCAAGCAGCAAGCGCGTTACGCCG
TGGGTCGATGTTTGATGTTATGGAGCAGCAACGATGTTACGCAGCAGGGCAGTCGCCCTAAAACAAAGTT
AAACATTATGAGGGAAGCGGTGATCGCCGAAGTATCGACTCAACTATCAGAGGTAGTTGGCGTCATCGAG
CGCCATCTCGAACCGACGTTGCTGGCCGTACATTTGTACGGCTCCGCAGTGGATGGCGGCCTGAAGCCAC
ACAGTGATATTGATTTGCTGGTTACGGTGACCGTAAGGCTTGATGAAACAACGCGGCGAGCTTTGATCAA
CGACCTTTTGGAAACTTCGGCTTCCCCTGGAGAGAGCGAGATTCTCCGCGCTGTAGAAGTCACCATTGTT
GTGCACGACGACATCATTCCGTGGCGTTATCCAGCTAAGCGCGAACTGCAATTTGGAGAATGGCAGCGCA
ATGACATTCTTGCAGGTATCTTCGAGCCAGCCACGATCGACATTGATCTGGCTATCTTGCTGACAAAAGC
AAGAGAACATAGCGTTGCCTTGGTAGGTCCAGCGGCGGAGGAACTCTTTGATCCGGTTCCTGAACAGGAT
CTATTTGAGGCGCTAAATGAAACCTTAACGCTATGGAACTCGCCGCCCGACTGGGCTGGCGATGAGCGAA
ATGTAGTGCTTACGTTGTCCCGCATTTGGTACAGCGCAGTAACCGGCAAAATCGCGCCGAAGGATGTCGC
TGCCGACTGGGCAATGGAGCGCCTGCCGGCCCAGTATCAGCCCGTCATACTTGAAGCTAGACAGGCTTAT
CTTGGACAAGAAGAAGATCGCTTGGCCTCGCGCGCAGATCAGTTGGAAGAATTTGTCCACTACGTGAAAG
GCGAGATCACCAAGGTAGTCGGCAAATAACCCTCGAGCCACCCATGACCAAAATCCCTTAACGTGAGTTA
CGCGTCGTTCCACTGAGCGTCAGACCCCGTAGAAAAGATCAAAGGATCTTCTTGAGATCCTTTTTTTCTG
CGCGTAATCTGCTGCTTGCAAACAAAAAAACCACCGCTACCAGCGGTGGTTTGTTTGCCGGATCAAGAGC
TACCAACTCTTTTTCCGAAGGTAACTGGCTTCAGCAGAGCGCAGATACCAAATACTGTTCTTCTAGTGTA
GCCGTAGTTAGGCCACCACTTCAAGAACTCTGTAGCACCGCCTACATACCTCGCTCTGCTAATCCTGTTA
CCAGTGGCTGCTGCCAGTGGCGATAAGTCGTGTCTTACCGGGTTGGACTCAAGACGATAGTTACCGGATA
AGGCGCAGCGGTCGGGCTGAACGGGGGGTTCGTGCACACAGCCCAGCTTGGAGCGAACGACCTACACCGA
ACTGAGATACCTACAGCGTGAGCTATGAGAAAGCGCCACGCTTCCCGAAGGGAGAAAGGCGGACAGGTAT
CCGGTAAGCGGCAGGGTCGGAACAGGAGAGCGCACGAGGGAGCTTCCAGGGGGAAACGCCTGGTATCTTT
ATAGTCCTGTCGGGTTTCGCCACCTCTGACTTGAGCGTCGATTTTTGTGATGCTCGTCAGGGGGGCGGAG
CCTATGGAAAAACGCCAGCAACGCGGCCTTTTTACGGTTCCTGGCCTTTTGCTGGCCTTTTGCTCACATG
TTCTTTCCTGCGTTATCCCCTGATTCTGTGGATAACCGTATTACCGCCTTTGAGTGAGCTGATACCGCTC
GCCGCAGCCGAACGACCGAGCGCAGCGAGTCAGTGAGCGAGGAAGCGGAAGAGCGCCCAATACGCAAACC
GCCTCTCCCCGCGCGTTGGCCGATTCATTAATGCAGCTGGCACGACAGGTTTCCCGACTGGAAAGCGGGC
AGTGAGCGCAACGCAATTAATACGCGTACCGCGAGCCAGGAAGAGTTTGTAGAAACGCAAAAAGGCCATC
CGTCAGGATGGCCTTCTGCTTAGTTTGATGCCTGGCAGTTTATGGCGGGCGTCCTGCCCGCCACCCTCCG
GGCCGTTGCTTCACAACGTTCAAATCCGCTCCCGGCGGATTTGTCCTACTCAGGAGAGCGTTCACCGACA
AACAACAGATAAAACGAAAGGCCCAGTCTTCCGACTGAGCCTTTCGTTTTATTTGATGCCTGGCAGTTCC
CTACTCTCGCGTTAACGCTTGCATGGATGTTTTCCCAGTCACGACGTTGTAAAACGACGGCCAGTCTTAA
GCTCGGGCCCCAAATAATGATTTTATTTTGACTGATAGTGACCTGTTCGTTGCAACAAATTGATGAGCAA
TGCTTTTTTATAATGCCAACTTTGTACAAAAAAGCAGGCTCCGAATTCGCCCTTCACCATGGCATATGGG
TATACAAGGGCTTTTGCCGTTGTTGAAATCGATAATGGTTCCGATTCATATCAAGGAACTCGAGGGTTGT
ATCGTCGCCGTCGATACATATTCATGGCTACACAAAGGGGCTTTATCTTGTAGCCGAGAACTCTGCAAGG
GATTACCCACCAAGAGGCATATTCAATACTGTATGCATAGAGTTAATTTACTTCGCCATCATGGAGTTAA
GCCTATCATGGTCTTTGATGGAGGTCCGTTACCGATGAAACTAGAACAAGAGAATAAGCGTGCTAGGTCC
AGAAAGGAAAATCTTGCTCGTGCATTGGAGCATGAAGCAAATGGAAATTCCTCAGCTGCTTATGAGTGCT
ACTCAAAGGCCGTAGATATTTCACCTTCTATTGCACATGAGTTGATACAAGTTCTGAGGCAGGAGAATGT
TGATTACGTTGTTGCTCCTTACGAAGCTGATGCGCAGATGGCATTCTTAGCTATTACTAAGCAAGTTGAT
GCGATTATTACTGAGGATTCTGATCTCATACCTTTTGGCTGCCTAAGAATCATTTTCAAAATGGACAAGT
TTGGACACGGTGTTGAGTTTCAAGCCTCCAAGCTACCCAAAAATAAAGATCTCAGTCTATCAGGATTTTC
AAGCCAAATGCTTCTCGAAATGTGCATATTAAGTGGCTGCGATTATTTGCAGTCTCTTCCAGGAATGGGA
CTCAAAAGAGCACATGCACTCATTACAAAATTCAAAAGCTATGACAGGGTAATTAAGCACTTAAAGTACA
GCACAGTTTCAGTTCCTCCTCTTTATGAAGAGTCATTCAAGAGAGCTTTACTAACTTTCAAGCATCAACG
TGTCTATGACCCAAATGCTGAAGATATCATACACTTGTGTGACATTTCTGATAACCTTGGTGAAGATTCA
GATTTTGTAGGCCCATCGATGCCACAAGATATTGCTAAGGGTATAGCTCTAGGCCAGCTTGATCCATTCA
CACAGTTGCCATTCCAGGCTGAGAGTGTTACTCCTAAATTGGCTGTTGATGATATATCCCGTCCCAAAAG
TTTCAAACCTGAAACTGTAAAGAAAAAGCTTGATTTGCCAGTCCAAAAAAACCTTCTCACCAAGTACTTC
TGCTTTGCGTCTGTTGAGGCAAAAAGAAAATTCAAGGCTCCTAGGATATCACCAATGTCTCTTACCCCAA
CTGATGAGTCTCCAAGCATTCCTGATGACAACACACCAGATTTAGATGCTCTTTCAAGCCAGACAACAAA
TGAATCCCCGGTTTATAGCTTGGGTGAGAATCCATGTGTTAGCGAAGTTGCAGAGAAAAGAGATTCACCC
GATGACGATGCAGTGGAAAGGAATCACAAGGACCTTCATCATAAATACTGCGAACGGGAAGTGGATAGGC
CGAAATCAGATAGTTTGAAGGTTATAGTAAGAAGCAAGTATTTTAAGCAGAAACAGGAGGACAAAAGTCT
GAAACAATCTATCCCATGTCTTAATGATTGCTCTGTGATTGGTCAAAGAAAGGCTGTTAAAACTGTGATT
AACATGTCAAGCGCGTCTAAAAGAGAAGAGAGTCACAGAGCTATAGCAACAAGTCCATGTTTACATCATG
ACCGAATCTACAACGATCATGAAGATGCTAAAGAAGCGAGTTTCTCTGCCATGAACGAGGTGGCTGAGAG
AACAATAAACACCCACAAGATTAACCATCAGATCAATGAAGAAGAACAAAACCCATCCGTTGAAATTCCT
TCTGCCTTTAGTACTCCCGAGAATGTTATACCTCTCTCTTCCATTGCTATTGATAGTTGCCACGGAGTTG
CAACAGGGAAGAGGAAGCTTGACTCAGATGAAAACCTTCACAAGGAAAATTTGAAATCCAAGCACATGCG
CATGGATGAAACTGATACTGCTCTTAATGCAGAAACACCATTAGAAACCGATGATGTTGAGAAGTTTGGT
TCGAACATTTCACATATAGGGCATTACTCAGAAATAGCAGAGAAATCAGTGGAAAGATTTGTCTCAGCTA
TATCGTCTTTCAAATATTCTGGGACTGGCTCTCGTGCTAGCGGTCTCCGTGCCCCTCTCAAAGATATCCG
CAACACTTGTCCGTCCAAAGGGTTATCTCTTAAACCAGACATCAGCAAGTTTGGCTATGCGTCAAGCAAC
CGACACATGGTGACAAAGTCAAGGAGAATGTTTAAACGTCCTGCTGCCACCAAAAAGGCCGGACAGGCTA
AGAAAAAGAAGGAGCTCTCAGGATCTGAGACCCCAGGCACAAGTGAATCAGCTACACCTGAGTCCATGGC
TCCTAAGAAGAAGCGGAAGGTTGGTATTCACGGGGTGCCTGCGGCTTCAAAGCTCGAGAAATTCACCAAC
TGTTATTCGTTGAGCAAAACACTGCGGTTTAAAGCGATTCCAGTCGGCAAGACTCAAGAGAATATAGACA
ATAAGCGGCTGTTGGTGGAAGATGAAAAGCGCGCGGAAGACTACAAAGGGGTGAAGAAGTTGTTGGACAG
ATACTACCTCTCTTTTATCAATGATGTCTTGCACTCAATCAAATTGAAGAATCTGAACAACTACATCTCC
CTCTTCAGAAAGAAAACAAGGACAGAAAAGGAGAATAAGGAACTTGAAAATTTGGAGATCAATCTGAGGA
AAGAGATCGCGAAAGCCTTTAAAGGCAACGAAGGATACAAAAGTCTGTTCAAGAAGGATATAATTGAGAC
AATTTTGCCAGAGTTCCTCGATGACAAGGACGAGATTGCGCTGGTCAATTCGTTCAACGGATTCACAACA
GCATTCACAGGCTTCTTTGATAATCGGGAAAATATGTTCTCTGAGGAGGCAAAGTCCACTTCTATTGCGT
TCAGGTGTATCAATGAGAATCTCACTAGGTACATTTCCAACATGGATATCTTTGAGAAGGTTGACGCAAT
TTTTGACAAGCACGAAGTTCAGGAGATTAAGGAGAAGATCCTCAATTCCGATTATGACGTTGAGGACTTC
TTCGAAGGTGAGTTTTTTAATTTCGTGCTCACTCAAGAGGGTATCGACGTGTATAATGCGATCATCGGTG
GGTTCGTGACTGAGTCCGGTGAAAAGATTAAGGGATTGAACGAGTATATCAACCTTTACAACCAAAAGAC
GAAACAGAAGCTGCCAAAGTTCAAGCCTCTTTACAAACAGGTTCTTTCAGACCGCGAGTCACTCTCGTTC
TATGGGGAGGGCTACACTTCGGATGAGGAAGTCCTGGAGGTGTTCAGGAATACTCTCAATAAGAATTCGG
AGATTTTCTCTTCTATAAAAAAACTGGAAAAGTTGTTTAAGAATTTTGACGAATACTCTAGCGCCGGCAT
ATTTGTGAAAAACGGCCCGGCCATATCAACGATAAGTAAAGATATCTTCGGCGAATGGAACGTGATCAGA
GACAAATGGAACGCGGAGTATGACGATATTCACCTGAAGAAGAAGGCTGTCGTAACGGAGAAGTACGAGG
ATGATCGCAGGAAAAGCTTCAAAAAGATCGGAAGTTTCAGCCTGGAACAGTTGCAGGAGTATGCTGACGC
CGATCTTAGCGTCGTCGAGAAGTTGAAGGAGATAATCATCCAAAAGGTCGACGAGATATATAAAGTCTAT
GGATCAAGTGAAAAACTGTTCGACGCCGACTTCGTTTTGGAGAAGTCCCTGAAGAAGAACGACGCTGTTG
TTGCCATTATGAAGGATCTGCTCGACAGCGTGAAGAGTTTCGAGAACTATATTAAGGCTTTTTTCGGGGA
GGGGAAGGAGACTAACAGAGATGAGTCCTTCTACGGAGACTTCGTCCTCGCGTACGATATACTCCTTAAG
GTAGACCACATCTACGACGCAATCAGAAATTACGTGACACAAAAGCCGTACAGCAAGGACAAGTTCAAAC
TCTACTTCCAGAACCCCCAGTTCATGGGCGGCTGGGACAAGGACAAGGAAACGGATTACAGGGCTACGAT
CCTGAGGTATGGTTCAAAATACTACTTGGCGATTATGGACAAGAAGTACGCCAAGTGTCTCCAGAAGATT
GACAAAGACGATGTCAATGGCAATTATGAGAAGATCAACTACAAGCTGCTTCCGGGTCCGAACAAGATGC
TCCCAAAGGTTTTCTTCAGCAAGAAATGGATGGCCTACTATAACCCAAGCGAGGACATCCAGAAGATTTA
TAAGAACGGTACGTTCAAGAAGGGCGACATGTTCAATCTTAACGACTGTCACAAGCTGATCGACTTCTTC
AAAGACTCAATTAGCCGGTACCCAAAGTGGTCTAACGCCTATGACTTCAACTTTTCGGAAACCGAGAAGT
ACAAGGATATAGCCGGATTTTATAGAGAGGTGGAAGAGCAGGGCTACAAGGTGTCATTCGAGTCCGCCAG
CAAGAAGGAAGTGGACAAGCTCGTGGAAGAGGGTAAGCTCTACATGTTCCAGATTTATAATAAAGACTTT
AGCGATAAGAGCCACGGGACACCTAATCTCCACACAATGTATTTCAAGCTGCTCTTCGACGAGAATAACC
ACGGCCAAATCAGGTTGTCAGGAGGGGCTGAACTCTTCATGCGGCGCGCTAGCCTTAAGAAGGAGGAGCT
TGTAGTCCACCCTGCGAATAGTCCAATTGCGAATAAGAACCCGGACAATCCTAAAAAGACTACAACATTG
AGCTACGACGTGTACAAGGATAAGAGGTTTTCCGAGGATCAGTACGAGCTCCACATCCCGATTGCGATCA
ACAAGTGCCCAAAGAATATTTTCAAGATAAACACAGAGGTGCGTGTACTCCTGAAGCATGACGACAATCC
TTACGTCATTGGGATTGATCGGGGCGAGAGGAACCTCCTCTATATTGTGGTGGTGGACGGGAAGGGGAAC
ATAGTCGAACAGTACTCCCTTAACGAAATAATTAACAATTTCAACGGCATCCGTATCAAGACCGACTACC
ATTCGTTGCTGGACAAGAAGGAGAAGGAGAGATTTGAGGCGCGGCAAAATTGGACAAGTATCGAGAACAT
CAAGGAACTCAAAGCAGGTTATATCTCTCAAGTTGTGCATAAGATATGCGAGCTGGTTGAGAAGTATGAC
GCAGTGATCGCTCTTGAGGACCTCAACTCGGGCTTTAAGAATTCTAGAGTTAAAGTGGAGAAGCAGGTCT
ATCAAAAGTTCGAGAAGATGCTTATAGATAAGCTCAACTACATGGTCGATAAGAAATCGAACCCATGTGC
CACCGGCGGCGCACTCAAAGGTTACCAAATAACAAACAAATTCGAGTCCTTCAAATCGATGAGTACTCAG
AATGGGTTCATATTTTATATACCGGCGTGGCTTACGTCTAAGATCGACCCGTCAACTGGTTTTGTCAACC
TGTTGAAGACGAAATACACGTCCATTGCCGATTCGAAAAAGTTCATATCTAGTTTTGATCGTATTATGTA
CGTCCCAGAGGAAGATCTTTTCGAGTTTGCTCTCGACTACAAAAACTTTTCGCGGACCGATGCGGATTAC
ATTAAAAAATGGAAACTCTATTCGTACGGCAACAGAATCAGGATTTTTCGCAACCCTAAGAAGAATAACG
TCTTTGATTGGGAGGAAGTTTGCTTGACTAGCGCGTACAAGGAGCTCTTTAATAAGTATGGCATTAACTA
CCAACAGGGTGATATCAGAGCACTGCTTTGCGAACAATCTGACAAGGCTTTCTACTCATCCTTCATGGCT
TTGATGAGCCTGATGCTCCAGATGAGAAATTCAATTACAGGCAGAACCGACGTGGATTTCTTGATCTCCC
CGGTTAAAAATTCTGATGGCATCTTTTACGATAGCAGGAACTATGAAGCGCAAGAGAATGCGATTCTGCC
AAAAAATGCAGACGCCAACGGTGCCTATAACATCGCCAGGAAAGTCCTGTGGGCGATCGGCCAGTTCAAA
AAGGCCGAAGACGAAAAATTGGACAAGGTCAAAATCGCTATCAGCAACAAAGAGTGGCTGGAGTATGCTC
AGACATCCGTAAAGCATAAGCGTCCTGCTGCCACCAAAAAGGCCGGACAGGCTAAGAAAAAGAAGTGAGA
CGACTAGTGGCGGCCGCCGACGTCCGATCGTTCAAACATTTGGCAATAAAGTTTCTTAAGATTGAATCCT
GTTGCCGGTCTTGCGATGATTATCATATAATTTCTGTTGAATTACGTTAAGCATGTAATAATTAACATGT
AATGCATGACGTTATTTATGAGATGGGTTTTTATGATTAGAGTCCCGCAATTATACATTTAATACGCGAT
AGAAAACAAAATATAGCGCGCAAACTAGGATAAATTATCGCGCGCGGTGTCATCTATGTTACTAGATCGG
GAATTGATCCCCCCTCGACAGCTTCCGGAAAGGGCGAATTCGCAACTTTGTATACAAAAGTTGAACGAGA
AACGTAAAATGATATAAATATCAATATATTAAATTAGATTTTGCATAAAAAACAGACTACATAATACTGT
AAAACACAACATATCCAGTCACTATGCCATCCAGCTGATATCCCCTATAGTGAGTCGTATTACATGGTCA
TAGCTGTTTCCTGGCAGCTCTGGCCCGTGTCTCAAAATCTCTGATGTTACATTGCACAAGATAAAAATAT
ATCATCATGCCTCCTC
